>Addgene plasmid #55039 | mCherry-EIF2C3-N-18 | depositor partial sequence | sequence record 85423 | insert sequence
GACGTCAGATCCGCTAGCGCCACCATGGAAATCGGCTCCGCAGGACCCGCTGGGGCCCAGCCCCTACTCA
TGGTGCCCAGAAGACCTGGCTATGGCACCATGGGCAAACCCATTAAACTGCTGGCTAACTGTTTTCAAGT
TGAAATCCCAAAGATTGATGTCTACCTCTATGAGGTAGATATTAAACCAGACAAGTGTCCTAGGAGAGTG
AACAGGGAGGTGGTTGACTCAATGGTTCAGCATTTTAAAGTAACTATATTTGGAGACCGTAGACCAGTTT
ATGATGGAAAAAGAAGTCTTTACACCGCCAATCCACTTCCTGTGGCAACTACAGGGGTAGATTTAGACGT
TACTTTACCTGGGGAAGGTGGAAAAGATCGACCTTTCAAGGTGTCAATCAAATTTGTCTCTCGGGTGAGT
TGGCACCTACTGCATGAAGTACTGACAGGACGGACCTTGCCTGAGCCACTGGAATTAGACAAGCCAATCA
GCACTAACCCTGTCCATGCCGTTGATGTGGTGCTACGACATCTGCCCTCCATGAAATACACACCTGTGGG
GCGTTCATTTTTCTCCGCTCCAGAAGGATATGACCACCCTCTGGGAGGGGGCAGGGAAGTGTGGTTTGGA
TTCCATCAGTCTGTTCGGCCTGCCATGTGGAAAATGATGCTTAATATCGATGTTTCTGCCACTGCCTTCT
ACAAAGCACAACCTGTAATTCAGTTCATGTGTGAAGTTCTTGATATTCATAATATTGATGAGCAACCAAG
ACCTCTGACTGATTCTCATCGGGTAAAATTCACCAAAGAGATAAAAGGTTTGAAGGTTGAAGTGACTCAT
TGTGGAACAATGAGACGGAAATACCGTGTTTGTAATGTAACAAGGAGGCCTGCCAGTCATCAAACCTTTC
CTTTACAGTTAGAAAACGGCCAAACTGTGGAGAGAACAGTAGCGCAGTATTTCAGAGAAAAGTATACTCT
TCAGCTGAAGTACCCGCACCTTCCCTGTCTGCAAGTCGGGCAGGAACAGAAACACACCTACCTGCCACTA
GAAGTCTGTAATATTGTGGCAGGGCAACGATGTATCAAGAAGCTAACAGACAATCAGACTTCCACTATGA
TCAAGGCAACAGCAAGATCTGCACCAGATAGACAAGAGGAAATTAGCAGATTGGTAAGAAGTGCAAATTA
TGAAACAGATCCATTTGTTCAGGAGTTTCAATTTAAAGTTCGGGATGAAATGGCTCATGTAACTGGACGC
GTACTTCCAGCACCTATGCTCCAGTATGGAGGACGGAATCGGACAGTAGCAACACCGAGCCATGGAGTAT
GGGACATGCGAGGGAAACAATTCCACACAGGAGTTGAAATCAAAATGTGGGCTATCGCTTGTTTTGCCAC
ACAGAGGCAGTGCAGAGAAGAAATATTGAAGGGTTTCACAGACCAGCTGCGTAAGATTTCTAAGGATGCA
GGGATGCCCATCCAGGGCCAGCCATGCTTCTGCAAATATGCACAGGGGGCAGACAGCGTAGAGCCCATGT
TCCGGCATCTCAAGAACACATATTCTGGCCTACAGCTTATTATCGTCATCCTGCCGGGGAAGACACCAGT
GTATGCGGAAGTGAAACGTGTAGGAGACACACTTTTGGGTATGGCTACACAATGTGTTCAAGTCAAGAAT
GTAATAAAAACATCTCCTCAAACTCTGTCAAACTTGTGCCTAAAGATAAATGTTAAACTCGGAGGGATCA
ATAATATTCTTGTACCTCATCAAAGACCTTCTGTGTTCCAGCAACCAGTGATCTTTTTGGGAGCCGATGT
CACTCATCCACCTGCTGGTGATGGAAAGAAGCCTTCTATTGCTGCTGTTGTAGGTAGTATGGATGCACAC
CCAAGCAGATACTGTGCCACAGTAAGAGTTCAGAGACCCCGACAGGAGATCATCCAGGACTTGGCCTCCA
TGGTCCGGGAACTTCTTATTCAATTTTATAAGTCAACTCGGTTCAAGCCTACTCGTATCATCTTTTATCG
GGATGGTGTTTCAGAGGGGCAGTTTAGGCAGGTATTATATTATGAACTACTAGCAATTCGAGAAGCCTGC
ATCAGTTTGGAGAAAGACTATCAACCTGGAATAACCTACATTGTAGTTCAGAAGAGACATCACACTCGAT
TATTTTGTGCTGATAGGACAGAAAGGGTTGGAAGAAGTGGCAATATCCCAGCTGGAACAACAGTTGATAC
AGACATTACACACCCATATGAGTTCGATTTTTACCTCTGTAGCCATGCTGGAATACAGGGTACCAGTCGT
CCTTCACACTATCATGTTTTATGGGATGATAACTGCTTTACTGCAGATGAACTTCAGCTGCTAACTTACC
AGCTCTGCCACACTTACGTACGCTGTACACGATCTGTTTCTATACCTGCACCAGCGTATTATGCTCACCT
GGTAGCATTTAGAGCCAGATATCATCTTGTGGACAAAGAACATGACAGTGCTGAAGGAAGTCACGTTTCA
GGACAAAGCAATGGGCGAGATCCACAAGCTCTTGCCAAGGCTGTACAGATTCACCAAGATACCTTACGCA
CAATGTACTTCGCTTCTCGAATTCTGCAGTCGACGGTACCGCGGGCCCGGGATCCACCGGTCGCCACCAT
GGTGAGCAAGGGCGAGGAGGATAACATGGCCATCATCAAGGAGTTCATGCGCTTCAAGGTGCACATGGAG
GGCTCCGTGAACGGCCACGAGTTCGAGATCGAGGGCGAGGGCGAGGGCCGCCCCTACGAGGGCACCCAGA
CCGCCAAGCTGAAGGTGACCAAGGGTGGCCCCCTGCCCTTCGCCTGGGACATCCTGTCCCCTCAGTTCAT
GTACGGCTCCAAGGCCTACGTGAAGCACCCCGCCGACATCCCCGACTACTTGAAGCTGTCCTTCCCCGAG
GGCTTCAAGTGGGAGCGCGTGATGAACTTCGAGGACGGCGGCGTGGTGACCGTGACCCAGGACTCCTCCC
TGCAGGACGGCGAGTTCATCTACAAGGTGAAGCTGCGCGGCACCAACTTCCCCTCCGACGGCCCCGTAAT
GCAGAAGAAGACCATGGGCTGGGAGGCCTCCTCCGAGCGGATGTACCCCGAGGACGGCGCCCTGAAGGGC
GAGATCAAGCAGAGGCTGAAGCTGAAGGACGGCGGCCACTACGACGCTGAGGTCAAGACCACCTACAAGG
CCAAGAAGCCCGTGCAGCTGCCCGGCGCCTACAACGTCAACATCAAGTTGGACATCACCTCCCACAACGA
GGACTACACCATCGTGGAACAGTACGAACGCGCCGAGGGCCGCCACTCCACCGGCGGCATGGACGAGCTG
TACAAGTAAAGCGGCCGCGACTCTAGATCATAATCAGCCATAC
