>Addgene plasmid #55039 | mCherry-EIF2C3-N-18 | addgene partial sequence | sequence record 98612 | mCherry-R 5'-TTGGTCACCTTCAGCTTGG-3'
CCTCGATCTCGAACTCGTGGCCGTTCACGGAGCCCTCCATGTGCACCTTGAAGCGCATGAACTCCTTGAT
GATGGCCATGTTATCCTCCTCGCCCTTGCTCACCATGGTGGCGACCGGTGGATCCCGGGCCCGCGGTACC
GTCGACTGCAGAATTCGAGAAGCGAAGTACATTGTGCGTAAGGTATCTTGGTGAATCTGTACAGCCTTGG
CAAGAGCTTGTGGATCTCGCCCATTGCTTTGTCCTGAAACGTGACTTCCTTCAGCACTGTCATGTTCTTT
GTCCACAAGATGATATCTGGCTCTAAATGCTACCAGGTGAGCATAATACGCTGGTGCAGGTATAGAAACA
GATCGTGTACAGCGTACGTAAGTGTGGCAGAGCTGGTAAGTTAGCAGCTGAAGTTCATCTGCAGTAAAGC
AGTTATCATCCCATAAAACATGATAGTGTGAAGGACGACTGGTACCCTGTATTCCAGCATGGCTACAGAG
GTAAAAATCGAACTCATATGGGTGTGTAATGTCTGTATCAACTGTTGTTCCAGCTGGGATATTGCCACTT
CTTCCAACCCTTTCTGTCCTATCAGCACAAAATAATCGAGTGTGATGTCTCTTCTGAACTACAATGTAGG
TTATTCCAGGTTGATAGTCTTTCTCCAAACTGATGCAGGCTTCTCGAATTGCTAGTAGTTCATAATATAA
TACCTGCCTAAACTGCCCCTCTGAAACACCATCCCGATAAAAGATGATACGAGTAGGCTTGAACCGAGTT
GACTTATAA
