[The description below was written by a language model from this plasmid's Addgene catalogue record.]
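Description:
mCherry-EIF2C3-N-18 is a mammalian expression plasmid built on the mCherry-N1 backbone (about 4.75 kb without the insert) that encodes human EIF2C3, now known as AGO3, fused to the red fluorescent protein mCherry. The coding sequence is placed upstream of the fluorescent protein, so mCherry sits at the C terminus of the Argonaute protein. The "N-18" in the name probably denotes the N1-type arrangement and an 18-residue linker between the two parts, although the record does not explain the name. Transcription is driven by the CMV promoter, a strong constitutive promoter in most mammalian cell lines. The listed 3′ sequencing primer implies an SV40 polyadenylation signal downstream of the fusion. The plasmid is maintained at high copy number in E. coli under kanamycin selection. A neomycin resistance marker allows G418 selection of transfected mammalian cells, so stable lines can be made as well as transient transfections. No feature table is supplied, so the origin of replication and the other backbone elements are not itemised, and the cloning method is recorded as unknown.

AGO3 is a member of the Argonaute family, the core small-RNA-binding components of the RNA-induced silencing complex involved in RNA silencing. The record describes the fusion as a cytoplasmic localization marker, with mCherry excitation at 587 nm and emission at 610 nm. Its typical use is therefore fluorescence imaging of AGO3 distribution in the cytoplasm of mammalian cells. It can also serve as a red-channel partner in multicolour experiments with other fluorescent fusion proteins.
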