Addgene plasmid #55039: mCherry-EIF2C3-N-18
Purpose: Localization: Cytoplasm, Excitation: 587, Emission: 610
Depositing lab: Michael Davidson. Depositing organization: Florida State University, Tallahassee.
Backbone
  Vector backbone: mCherry-N1
  Backbone size w/o insert (bp): 4750
  Vector type: Mammalian Expression
  Selectable markers: Neomycin (select with G418)
Growth in bacteria
  Bacterial resistance: Kanamycin, 50 μg/mL
  Growth temperature: 37°C
  Growth strain: DH5alpha
  Copy number: High Copy
Gene/Insert
  Gene/Insert name: EIF2C3 (alt names: Human Argonaute RISC AGO3 - RNA silencing; NM_024852.3)
  Species: H. sapiens (human)
  GenBank ID: EIF2C3
  Entrez Gene: AGO3 (a.k.a. EIF2C3)
  Promoter: CMV
  Tag / fusion protein: mCherry (C terminal on backbone)
  Cloning method: Unknown
  Sequencing primers: 5′ CMV-F; 3′ SV40pA-R
Terms and licenses: Academic/Nonprofit Terms; Industry Terms: Not Available to Industry
Depositor comments: H. sapiens (human) Argonaute RISC AGO3 - RNA silencing. Excitation = 587; Emission = 610
How to cite: mCherry-EIF2C3-N-18 was a gift from Michael Davidson (Addgene plasmid # 55039 ; http://n2t.net/addgene:55039 ; RRID:Addgene_55039)
